Addgene plasmid #195010: (K) tNOS (S)_T3 (SBE120)
Purpose: terminator from Agrobacterium tumefaciens nopaline synthase (tNOS, MF116010) for T3 position (K/S)
Depositing lab: Petri-Jaan Lahtvee. Depositing organization: Tallinn University of Technology. Publication: Development of a dedicated Golden Gate Assembly Platform (RtGGA) for Rhodotorula toruloides. Bonturi N, Pinheiro MJ, de Oliveira PM, Rusadze E, Eichinger T, Liudziute G, De Biaggi JS, Brauer A, Remm M, Miranda EA, Ledesma-Amaro R, Lahtvee PJ. Metab Eng Commun. 2022 May 23;15:e00200. doi: 10.1016/j.mec.2022.e00200. eCollection 2022 Dec. PubMed 35662893.
Backbone
  Vector backbone: pJET 1.2
  Backbone size w/o insert (bp): 3004
  Total vector size (bp): 3254
  Vector type: Bacterial Expression
Growth in bacteria
  Bacterial resistance: Ampicillin, 100 μg/mL
  Growth temperature: 37°C
  Growth strain: DH5alpha
  Copy number: Unknown
Gene/Insert
  Gene/Insert name: (K) tNOS (S)
  Species: Rhodotorula toruloides
  Insert size (bp): 253
  Cloning method: Unknown
  Sequencing primers: 5′ CCATATCCATCCGGCGTAAT; 3′ CCTGATGAGGTGGTTAGCAT
Terms and licenses: Academic/Nonprofit Terms; Industry Terms: Not Available to Industry
How to cite: (K) tNOS (S)_T3 (SBE120) was a gift from Petri-Jaan Lahtvee (Addgene plasmid # 195010 ; http://n2t.net/addgene:195010 ; RRID:Addgene_195010)
