[The description below was written by a language model from this plasmid's Addgene catalogue record and pLannotate feature annotations shown in this document.]
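Description:
(K) tNOS (S)_T3 (SBE120) is a small part-donor plasmid of about 3.25 kb, built on the pJET 1.2 cloning backbone. It belongs to a Golden Gate assembly toolkit (RtGGA) developed for the oleaginous yeast Rhodotorula toruloides. It is maintained in E. coli through a high-copy ColE1/pUC-type origin and selected with ampicillin via the bla (AmpR) gene and its native promoter. Although catalogued as a bacterial expression vector, it appears to serve as a storage and donor plasmid for a single regulatory part rather than to express a protein.

The payload is a roughly 250 bp nopaline synthase terminator and poly(A) signal (tNOS). The purpose field attributes it to Agrobacterium tumefaciens, even though the species field lists R. toruloides, the intended host of the toolkit. The "(K)" and "(S)" labels denote the flanking assembly overhangs that assign this part to the T3 position, presumably the terminator slot of the third transcription unit in a multigene assembly. The record does not name the type IIS enzyme or give the overhang sequences.

The remaining annotations are typical pJET 1.2 features. A T7 promoter lies upstream of the insert. A fragment of the eco47IR lethal restriction-enzyme gene, driven by a lac UV5 promoter with a CAP binding site, lies on the opposite strand. Only a fragment of eco47IR is annotated next to the terminator, which is consistent with the insert disrupting this gene, the positive-selection principle of the backbone. A short lacI remnant is also present. The plasmid is typically combined with promoter, gene and other toolkit parts to build expression cassettes for engineering R. toruloides.
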