Features (pLannotate 1.2.2; 9 found; start..end, strand, type, name):
     53..913     -  CDS            AmpR: β-lactamase; bla; confers resistance to ampicillin, carbenicillin, and related antibiotics
    914..1018    -  promoter       AmpR promoter: bla
   1410..1428    +  promoter       T7 promoter: promoter for bacteriophage T7 RNA polymerase
   1489..1740    +  terminator     NOS terminator: nopaline synthase terminator and poly(A) signal
   1759..2142    -  CDS            eco47IR (fragment): T2E7_ECOLX - Protein predicted: Swiss-Prot protein existence level 4. Recognizes the double-stranded sequence GGWCC and cleaves after G-1. From Escherichia coli.
   2195..2225    -  promoter       lac UV5 promoter: E. coli lac promoter with an "up" mutation
   2240..2261    -  protein_bind   CAP binding site: CAP binding activates transcription in the presence of cAMP. E. coli catabolite activator protein
   2286..2369    -  CDS            lacI (fragment): lac repressor; lacI; The lac repressor binds to the lac operator to inhibit transcription in E. coli. This inhibition can be relieved by adding lactose or isopropyl-β-D-thiogalactopyranoside (IPTG).
   2552..3140    -  rep_origin     ori: high-copy-number ColE1/pMB1/pBR322/pUC origin of replication
>Addgene plasmid #195010 | (K) tNOS (S)_T3 (SBE120) | addgene full sequence | sequence record 386115 | Addgene NGS Result
AATGAAGTTTTAAATCAATCTAAAGTATATATGAGTAAACTTGGTCTGACAGTTACCAATGCTTAATCAG
TGAGGCACCTATCTCAGCGATCTGTCTATTTCGTTCATCCATAGTTGCCTGACTCCCCGTCGTGTAGATA
ACTACGATACGGGAGGGCTTACCATCTGGCCCCAGTGCTGCAATGATACCGCGAGACCCACGCTCACCGG
CTCCAGATTTATCAGCAATAAACCAGCCAGCCGGAAGGGCCGAGCGCAGAAGTGGTCCTGCAACTTTATC
CGCCTCCATCCAGTCTATTAATTGTTGCCGGGAAGCTAGAGTAAGTAGTTCGCCAGTTAATAGTTTGCGC
AACGTTGTTGCCATTGCTACAGGCATCGTGGTGTCACGCTCGTCGTTTGGTATGGCTTCATTCAGCTCCG
GTTCCCAACGATCAAGGCGAGTTACATGATCCCCCATGTTGTGCAAAAAAGCGGTTAGCTCCTTCGGTCC
TCCGATCGTTGTCAGAAGTAAGTTGGCCGCAGTGTTATCACTCATGGTTATGGCAGCACTGCATAATTCT
CTTACTGTCATGCCATCCGTAAGATGCTTTTCTGTGACTGGTGAGTACTCAACCAAGTCATTCTGAGAAT
AGTGTATGCGGCGACCGAGTTGCTCTTGCCCGGCGTCAATACGGGATAATACCGCGCCACATAGCAGAAC
TTTAAAAGTGCTCATCATTGGAAAACGTTCTTCGGGGCGAAAACTCTCAAGGATCTTACCGCTGTTGAGA
TCCAGTTCGATGTAACCCACTCGTGCACCCAACTGATCTTCAGCATCTTTTACTTTCACCAGCGTTTCTG
GGTGAGCAAAAACAGGAAGGCAAAATGCCGCAAAAAAGGGAATAAGGGCGACACGGAAATGTTGAATACT
CATACTCTTCCTTTTTCAATATTATTGAAGCATTTATCAGGGTTATTGTCTCATGAGCGGATACATATTT
GAATGTATTTAGAAAAATAAACAAATAGGGGTTCCGCGCACATTTCCCCGAAAAGTGCCACCTGACGTCT
AAGAAACCATTATTATCATGACATTAACCTATAAAAATAGGCGTATCACGAGGCCGCCCCTGCAGCCGAA
TTATATTATTTTTGCCAAATAATTTTTAACAAAAGCTCTGAAGTCTTCTTCATTTAAATTCTTAGATGAT
ACTTCATCTGGAAAATTGTCCCAATTAGTAGCATCACGCTGTGAGTAAGTTCTAAACCATTTTTTTATTG
TTGTATTATCTCTAATCTTACTACTCGATGAGTTTTCGGTATTATCTCTATTTTTAACTTGGAGCAGGTT
CCATTCATTGTTTTTTTCATCATAGTGAATAAAATCAACTGCTTTAACACTTGTGCCTGAACACCATATC
CATCCGGCGTAATACGACTCACTATAGGGAGAGCGGCCGCCAGATCTTCCGGATGGCTCGAGTTTTTCAG
CAAGATGATGGTCTCAGTATCGTTCAAACATTTGGCAATAAAGTTTCTTAAGATTGAATCCTGTTGCCGG
TCTTGCGATGATTATCATATAATTTCTGTTGAATTACGTTAAGCATGTAATAATTAACATGTAATGCATG
ACGTTATTTATGAGATGGGTTTTTATGATTAGAGTCCCGCAATTATACATTTAATACGCGATAGAAAACA
AAATATAGCGCGCAAACTAGGATAAATTATCGCGCGCGGTGTCATCTATGTTACTAGATCGGGTCGGGGA
GACCGGTAGAATCTTTCTAGAAGATCTCCTACAATATTCTCAGCTGCCATGGAAAATCGATGTTCTTCTT
TTATTCTCTCAAGATTTTCAGGCTGTATATTAAAACTTATATTAAGAACTATGCTAACCACCTCATCAGG
AACCGTTGTAGGTGGCGTGGGTTTTCTTGGCAATCGACTCTCATGAAAACTACGAGCTAAATATTCAATA
TGTTCCTCTTGACCAACTTTATTCTGCATTTTTTTTGAACGAGGTTTAGAGCAAGCTTCAGGAAACTGAG
ACAGGAATTTTATTAAAAATTTAAATTTTGAAGAAAGTTCAGGGTTAATAGCATCCATTTTTTGCTTTGC
AAGTTCCTCAGCATTCTTAACAAAAGACGTCTCTTTTGACATGTTTAAAGTTTAAACCTCCTGTGTGAAA
TTATTATCCGCTCATAATTCCACACATTATACGAGCCGGAAGCATAAAGTGTAAAGCCTGGGGTGCCTAA
TGAGTGAGCTAACTCACATTAATTGCGTTGCGCTCACTGCCAATTGCTTTCCAGTCGGGAAACCTGTCGT
GCCAGCTGCATTAATGAATCGGCCAACGCGCGGGGAGAGGCGGTTTGCGTATTGGGCGCTCTTCCGCTTC
CTCGCTCACTGACTCGCTGCGCTCGGTCGTTCGGCTGCGGCGAGCGGTATCAGCTCACTCAAAGGCGGTA
ATACGGTTATCCACAGAATCAGGGGATAACGCAGGAAAGAACATGTGAGCAAAAGGCCAGCAAAAGGCCA
GGAACCGTAAAAAGGCCGCGTTGCTGGCGTTTTTCCATAGGCTCCGCCCCCCTGACGAGCATCACAAAAA
TCGACGCTCAAGTCAGAGGTGGCGAAACCCGACAGGACTATAAAGATACCAGGCGTTTCCCCCTGGAAGC
TCCCTCGTGCGCTCTCCTGTTCCGACCCTGCCGCTTACCGGATACCTGTCCGCCTTTCTCCCTTCGGGAA
GCGTGGCGCTTTCTCATAGCTCACGCTGTAGGTATCTCAGTTCGGTGTAGGTCGTTCGCTCCAAGCTGGG
CTGTGTGCACGAACCCCCCGTTCAGCCCGACCGCTGCGCCTTATCCGGTAACTATCGTCTTGAGTCCAAC
CCGGTAAGACACGACTTATCGCCACTGGCAGCAGCCACTGGTAACAGGATTAGCAGAGCGAGGTATGTAG
GCGGTGCTACAGAGTTCTTGAAGTGGTGGCCTAACTACGGCTACACTAGAAGAACAGTATTTGGTATCTG
CGCTCTGCTGAAGCCAGTTACCTTCGGAAAAAGAGTTGGTAGCTCTTGATCCGGCAAACAAACCACCGCT
GGTAGCGGTGGTTTTTTTGTTTGCAAGCAGCAGATTACGCGCAGAAAAAAAGGATCTCAAGAAGATCCTT
TGATCTTTTCTACGGGGTCTGACGCTCAGTGGAACGAAAACTCACGTTAAGGGATTTTGGTCATGAGATT
ATCAAAAAGGATCTTCACCTAGATCCTTTTAAATTAAA
